>Addgene plasmid #186018 | pQE-80L 2xHis-LRRK2 Armadillo 350-550 | addgene full sequence | sequence record 366091 | Addgene NGS Result
CTCGAGAAATCATAAAAAATTTATTTGCTTTGTGAGCGGATAACAATTATAATAGATTCAATTGTGAGCG
GATAACAATTTCACACAGAATTCATTAAAGAGGAGAAATTAACTATGCATCACCATCACCATCACAGAGG
ATCGCATCACCATCACCATCACGGATCCATGCTGGAAGCCTGTTACAAAGCATTAACGTGGCATAGAAAG
AACAAGCACGTGCAGGAGGCCGCATGCTGGGCACTAAATAATCTCCTTATGTACCAAAACAGTTTACATG
AGAAGATTGGAGATGAAGATGGCCATTTCCCAGCTCATAGGGAAGTGATGCTCTCCATGCTGATGCATTC
TTCATCAAAGGAAGTTTTCCAGGCATCTGCGAATGCATTGTCAACTCTCTTAGAACAAAATGTTAATTTC
AGAAAAATACTGTTATCAAAAGGAATACACCTGAATGTTTTGGAGTTAATGCAGAAGCATATACATTCTC
CTGAAGTGGCTGAAAGTGGCTGTAAAATGCTAAATCATCTTTTTGAAGGAAGCAACACTTCCCTGGATAT
AATGGCAGCAGTGGTCCCCAAAATACTAACAGTTATGAAACGTCATGAGACATCATTACCAGTGCAGCTG
GAGGCGCTTCGAGCTATTTTACATTTTATAGTGCCTGGCATGCCAGAAGAATCCAGGGAGGATACAGAAT
TTCATCATAAGCTAAATATGGTTAAAAAACAGTGTTTCAAGAATGATATTCACAAACTGGTCCTAGCAGC
TTTGAACAGGTAGTCTAGAATTCCCTGCAGGTAATTAAATAAGCTTAATTAGCTGAGCTTGGACTCCTGT
TGATAGATCCAGTAATGACCTCAGAACTCCATCTGGATTTGTTCAGAACGCTCGGTTGCCGCCGGGCGTT
TTTTATTGGTGAGAATCCAAGCTAGCTTGGCGAGATTTTCAGGAGCTAAGGAAGCTAAAATGGAGAAAAA
AATCACTGGATATACCACCGTTGATATATCCCAATGGCATCGTAAAGAACATTTTGAGGCATTTCAGTCA
GTTGCTCAATGTACCTATAACCAGACCGTTCAGCTGGATATTACGGCCTTTTTAAAGACCGTAAAGAAAA
ATAAGCACAAGTTTTATCCGGCCTTTATTCACATTCTTGCCCGCCTGATGAATGCTCATCCGGAATTTCG
TATGGCAATGAAAGACGGTGAGCTGGTGATATGGGATAGTGTTCACCCTTGTTACACCGTTTTCCATGAG
CAAACTGAAACGTTTTCATCGCTCTGGAGTGAATACCACGACGATTTCCGGCAGTTTCTACACATATATT
CGCAAGATGTGGCGTGTTACGGTGAAAACCTGGCCTATTTCCCTAAAGGGTTTATTGAGAATATGTTTTT
CGTCTCAGCCAATCCCTGGGTGAGTTTCACCAGTTTTGATTTAAACGTGGCCAATATGGACAACTTCTTC
GCCCCCGTTTTCACCATGGGCAAATATTATACGCAAGGCGACAAGGTGCTGATGCCGCTGGCGATTCAGG
TTCATCATGCCGTTTGTGATGGCTTCCATGTCGGCAGAATGCTTAATGAATTACAACAGTACTGCGATGA
GTGGCAGGGCGGGGCGTAATTTTTTTAAGGCAGTTATTGGTGCCCTTAAACGCCTGGGGTAATGACTCTC
TAGCTTGAGGCATCAAATAAAACGAAAGGCTCAGTCGAAAGACTGGGCCTTTCGTTTTATCTGTTGTTTG
TCGGTGAACGCTCTCCTGAGTAGGACAAATCCGCCCTCTAGATTACGTGCAGTCGATGATAAGCTGTCAA
ACATGAGAATTGTGCCTAATGAGTGAGCTAACTTACATTAATTGCGTTGCGCTCACTGCCCGCTTTCCAG
TCGGGAAACCTGTCGTGCCAGCTGCATTAATGAATCGGCCAACGCGCGGGGAGAGGCGGTTTGCGTATTG
GGCGCCAGGGTGGTTTTTCTTTTCACCAGTGAGACGGGCAACAGCTGATTGCCCTTCACCGCCTGGCCCT
GAGAGAGTTGCAGCAAGCGGTCCACGCTGGTTTGCCCCAGCAGGCGAAAATCCTGTTTGATGGTGGTTAA
CGGCGGGATATAACATGAGCTGTCTTCGGTATCGTCGTATCCCACTACCGAGATATCCGCACCAACGCGC
AGCCCGGACTCGGTAATGGCGCGCATTGCGCCCAGCGCCATCTGATCGTTGGCAACCAGCATCGCAGTGG
GAACGATGCCCTCATTCAGCATTTGCATGGTTTGTTGAAAACCGGACATGGCACTCCAGTCGCCTTCCCG
TTCCGCTATCGGCTGAATTTGATTGCGAGTGAGATATTTATGCCAGCCAGCCAGACGCAGACGCGCCGAG
ACAGAACTTAATGGGCCCGCTAACAGCGCGATTTGCTGGTGACCCAATGCGACCAGATGCTCCACGCCCA
GTCGCGTACCGTCTTCATGGGAGAAAATAATACTGTTGATGGGTGTCTGGTCAGAGACATCAAGAAATAA
CGCCGGAACATTAGTGCAGGCAGCTTCCACAGCAATGGCATCCTGGTCATCCAGCGGATAGTTAATGATC
AGCCCACTGACGCGTTGCGCGAGAAGATTGTGCACCGCCGCTTTACAGGCTTCGACGCCGCTTCGTTCTA
CCATCGACACCACCACGCTGGCACCCAGTTGATCGGCGCGAGATTTAATCGCCGCGACAATTTGCGACGG
CGCGTGCAGGGCCAGACTGGAGGTGGCAACGCCAATCAGCAACGACTGTTTGCCCGCCAGTTGTTGTGCC
ACGCGGTTGGGAATGTAATTCAGCTCCGCCATCGCCGCTTCCACTTTTTCCCGCGTTTTCGCAGAAACGT
GGCTGGCCTGGTTCACCACGCGGGAAACGGTCTGATAAGAGACACCGGCATACTCTGCGACATCGTATAA
CGTTACTGGTTTCACATTCACCACCCTGAATTGACTCTCTTCCGGGCGCTATCATGCCATACCGCGAAAG
GTTTTGCACCATTCGATGGTGTCGGAATTTCGGGCAGCGTTGGGTCCTGGCCACGGGTGCGCATGATCTA
GAGCTGCCTCGCGCGTTTCGGTGATGACGGTGAAAACCTCTGACACATGCAGCTCCCGGAGACGGTCACA
GCTTGTCTGTAAGCGGATGCCGGGAGCAGACAAGCCCGTCAGGGCGCGTCAGCGGGTGTTGGCGGGTGTC
GGGGCGCAGCCATGACCCAGTCACGTAGCGATAGCGGAGTGTATACTGGCTTAACTATGCGGCATCAGAG
CAGATTGTACTGAGAGTGCACCATATGCGGTGTGAAATACCGCACAGATGCGTAAGGAGAAAATACCGCA
TCAGGCGCTCTTCCGCTTCCTCGCTCACTGACTCGCTGCGCTCGGTCGTTCGGCTGCGGCGAGCGGTATC
AGCTCACTCAAAGGCGGTAATACGGTTATCCACAGAATCAGGGGATAACGCAGGAAAGAACATGTGAGCA
AAAGGCCAGCAAAAGGCCAGGAACCGTAAAAAGGCCGCGTTGCTGGCGTTTTTCCATAGGCTCCGCCCCC
CTGACGAGCATCACAAAAATCGACGCTCAAGTCAGAGGTGGCGAAACCCGACAGGACTATAAAGATACCA
GGCGTTTCCCCCTGGAAGCTCCCTCGTGCGCTCTCCTGTTCCGACCCTGCCGCTTACCGGATACCTGTCC
GCCTTTCTCCCTTCGGGAAGCGTGGCGCTTTCTCATAGCTCACGCTGTAGGTATCTCAGTTCGGTGTAGG
TCGTTCGCTCCAAGCTGGGCTGTGTGCACGAACCCCCCGTTCAGCCCGACCGCTGCGCCTTATCCGGTAA
CTATCGTCTTGAGTCCAACCCGGTAAGACACGACTTATCGCCACTGGCAGCAGCCACTGGTAACAGGATT
AGCAGAGCGAGGTATGTAGGCGGTGCTACAGAGTTCTTGAAGTGGTGGCCTAACTACGGCTACACTAGAA
GGACAGTATTTGGTATCTGCGCTCTGCTGAAGCCAGTTACCTTCGGAAAAAGAGTTGGTAGCTCTTGATC
CGGCAAACAAACCACCGCTGGTAGCGGTGGTTTTTTTGTTTGCAAGCAGCAGATTACGCGCAGAAAAAAA
GGATCTCAAGAAGATCCTTTGATCTTTTCTACGGGGTCTGACGCTCAGTGGAACGAAAACTCACGTTAAG
GGATTTTGGTCATGAGATTATCAAAAAGGATCTTCACCTAGATCCTTTTAAATTAAAAATGAAGTTTTAA
ATCAATCTAAAGTATATATGAGTAAACTTGGTCTGACAGTTACCAATGCTTAATCAGTGAGGCACCTATC
TCAGCGATCTGTCTATTTCGTTCATCCATAGTTGCCTGACTCCCCGTCGTGTAGATAACTACGATACGGG
AGGGCTTACCATCTGGCCCCAGTGCTGCAATGATACCGCGAGACCCACGCTCACCGGCTCCAGATTTATC
AGCAATAAACCAGCCAGCCGGAAGGGCCGAGCGCAGAAGTGGTCCTGCAACTTTATCCGCCTCCATCCAG
TCTATTAATTGTTGCCGGGAAGCTAGAGTAAGTAGTTCGCCAGTTAATAGTTTGCGCAACGTTGTTGCCA
TTGCTACAGGCATCGTGGTGTCACGCTCGTCGTTTGGTATGGCTTCATTCAGCTCCGGTTCCCAACGATC
AAGGCGAGTTACATGATCCCCCATGTTGTGCAAAAAAGCGGTTAGCTCCTTCGGTCCTCCGATCGTTGTC
AGAAGTAAGTTGGCCGCAGTGTTATCACTCATGGTTATGGCAGCACTGCATAATTCTCTTACTGTCATGC
CATCCGTAAGATGCTTTTCTGTGACTGGTGAGTACTCAACCAAGTCATTCTGAGAATAGTGTATGCGGCG
ACCGAGTTGCTCTTGCCCGGCGTCAATACGGGATAATACCGCGCCACATAGCAGAACTTTAAAAGTGCTC
ATCATTGGAAAACGTTCTTCGGGGCGAAAACTCTCAAGGATCTTACCGCTGTTGAGATCCAGTTCGATGT
AACCCACTCGTGCACCCAACTGATCTTCAGCATCTTTTACTTTCACCAGCGTTTCTGGGTGAGCAAAAAC
AGGAAGGCAAAATGCCGCAAAAAAGGGAATAAGGGCGACACGGAAATGTTGAATACTCATACTCTTCCTT
TTTCAATATTATTGAAGCATTTATCAGGGTTATTGTCTCATGAGCGGATACATATTTGAATGTATTTAGA
AAAATAAACAAATAGGGGTTCCGCGCACATTTCCCCGAAAAGTGCCACCTGACGTCTAAGAAACCATTAT
TATCATGACATTAACCTATAAAAATAGGCGTATCACGAGGCCCTTTCGTCTTCAC
Features (pLannotate 1.2.2; 18 found; start..end, strand, type, name):
     10..54      +  promoter       T5 promoter: bacteriophage T5 promoter for E. coli RNA polymerase, with embedded lac operator
     62..78      +  protein_bind   lac operator: The lac repressor binds to the lac operator to inhibit transcription in E. coli. This inhibition can be relieved by adding lactose or isopropyl-β-D-thiogalactopyranoside (IPTG). lac repressor encoded by lacI
    118..135     +  CDS            7xHis (fragment): 6xHis affinity tag
    145..162     +  CDS            7xHis (fragment): 6xHis affinity tag
    172..780     +  CDS            LRRK2 (fragment): LRRK2_HUMAN - Also known as PARK8. Experimental evidence at protein level: Swiss-Prot protein existence level 1. Serine/threonine-protein kinase which phosphorylates a broad range of proteins involved in multiple processes such as neuronal plasticity, autophagy, and vesicle trafficking (PubMed:20949042, PubMed:22012985, PubMed:26824392, PubMed:29125462, PubMed:28720718, PubMed:29127255, PubMed:30398148, PubMed:29212815, PubMed:30635421, PubMed:21850687, PubMed:23395371, PubMed:17114044, PubMed:24687852, PubMed:26014385, PubMed:25201882). Is a key regulator of RAB GTPases by regulating the GTP/
    832..926     +  terminator     lambda t0 terminator: transcription terminator from phage lambda
    941..969     +  promoter       cat promoter (fragment): promoter of the E. coli cat gene encoding chloramphenicol acetyltransferase
    970..1626    +  CDS            cat: CAT_ECOLX - Experimental evidence at protein level: Swiss-Prot protein existence level 1. This enzyme is an effector of chloramphenicol resistance in bacteria. From Escherichia coli. This protein is used as a marker in many commonly used cloning vectors, such as pACYC184.
   1694..1780    +  terminator     rrnB T1 terminator: Escherichia coli rrnB; transcription terminator T1 from the E. coli rrnB gene
   1803..1820    -  promoter       tet promoter (fragment): E. coli promoter for tetracycline efflux protein gene
   1839..1860    -  protein_bind   CAP binding site: CAP binding activates transcription in the presence of cAMP. E. coli catabolite activator protein
   1873..2955    -  CDS            lacI: lac repressor; lacI; The lac repressor binds to the lac operator to inhibit transcription in E. coli. This inhibition can be relieved by adding lactose or isopropyl-β-D-thiogalactopyranoside (IPTG).
   2956..3033    -  promoter       lacIq promoter: lacI (mutant); In the lacIq allele, a single base change in the promoter boosts expression of the lacI gene about 10-fold.
   3082..3123    +  CDS            rop (fragment): Rop protein, which maintains plasmids at low copy number; rop
   3225..3365    +  misc_feature   bom: basis of mobility region from pBR322
   3551..4139    -  rep_origin     ori: high-copy-number ColE1/pMB1/pBR322/pUC origin of replication
   4310..5170    -  CDS            AmpR: β-lactamase; bla; confers resistance to ampicillin, carbenicillin, and related antibiotics
   5171..5275    -  promoter       AmpR promoter: bla
