[The description below was written by a language model from this plasmid's Addgene catalogue record and pLannotate feature annotations shown in this document.]
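Description:
pQE-80L 2xHis-LRRK2 Armadillo 350-550 is a 5,375 nt bacterial expression plasmid built on the pQE-80L backbone for producing a fragment of human LRRK2 in E. coli. It replicates from a ColE1/pMB1-type origin, with an adjacent bom region and only a short remnant of rop, and is selected with ampicillin through the β-lactamase gene (AmpR) under its own promoter. The copy number is recorded as unknown. The backbone also carries a chloramphenicol acetyltransferase (cat) coding sequence preceded by only a fragment of its promoter. The catalogue entry lists ampicillin as the sole selection.

The expression cassette is driven by the bacteriophage T5 promoter, which is recognised by the host RNA polymerase and contains an embedded lac operator, followed by a second lac operator. A lacI gene expressed from the stronger lacIq promoter is carried on the same plasmid, so the repressor is supplied in cis. Expression is therefore kept tightly off until induced with IPTG, without depending on a special host strain. The open reading frame starts with two consecutive His tags separated by a short spacer, followed by a roughly 600 bp LRRK2 fragment corresponding, according to the construct name, to residues 350–550 of the Armadillo domain. The insert was introduced by Gibson cloning. Transcription ends at the lambda t0 terminator, and an rrnB T1 terminator lies further downstream after cat.

The tandem His tag supports purification of the recombinant fragment by immobilised metal affinity. The associated publication concerns LRRK2 kinase membrane recruitment and activation, but the record does not state the specific experiments in which this fragment was used.
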