Addgene plasmid #186018: pQE-80L 2xHis-LRRK2 Armadillo 350-550
Purpose: 2xHis-LRRK2 Armadillo 350-550
Depositing lab: Suzanne Pfeffer. Depositing organization: Stanford University. Publication: A feed-forward pathway drives LRRK2 kinase membrane recruitment and activation. Vides EG, Adhikari A, Chiang CY, Lis P, Purlyte E, Limouse C, Shumate JL, Spinola-Lasso E, Dhekne HS, Alessi DR, Pfeffer SR. Elife. 2022 Sep 23;11:e79771. doi: 10.7554/eLife.79771. PubMed 36149401.
Backbone
  Vector backbone: pQE-80L
  Vector type: Bacterial Expression
Growth in bacteria
  Bacterial resistance: Ampicillin, 100 μg/mL
  Growth temperature: 37°C
  Growth strain: DH5alpha
  Copy number: Unknown
Gene/Insert
  Gene/Insert name: 2xHis-LRRK2 Armadillo 350-550
  Species: H. sapiens (human)
  Entrez Gene: LRRK2 (a.k.a. AURA17, DARDARIN, PARK8, RIPK7, ROCO2)
  Cloning method: Gibson Cloning
  Sequencing primers: 5′ CGGATAACAATTTCACACAG
Terms and licenses: Academic/Nonprofit Terms; Industry Terms: Not Available to Industry
How to cite: pQE-80L 2xHis-LRRK2 Armadillo 350-550 was a gift from Suzanne Pfeffer (Addgene plasmid # 186018 ; http://n2t.net/addgene:186018 ; RRID:Addgene_186018)
